Addgene plasmid #202822: lentiCRISPRv2-sgRNAs-del-ZNF91-mcherry
Purpose: Lentiviral vector modified to express two sgRNAs that delete exon 1 within the ZNF91 gene with EF-1apha for Cas9 and mcherry expression
Depositing lab: Matthew Anderson. Depositing organization: Beth Israel Deaconess Medical Center. Publication: Hominoid SVA-lncRNA AK057321 targets human-specific SVA retrotransposons in SCN8A and CDK5RAP2 to initiate neuronal maturation. Nadler MJS, Chang W, Ozkaynak E, Huo Y, Nong Y, Boillot M, Johnson M, Moreno A, Matthew P Anderson. Commun Biol. 2023 Mar 30;6(1):347. doi: 10.1038/s42003-023-04683-8. PubMed 36997626.
Backbone
  Vector backbone: modified version of 98291
  Backbone size w/o insert (bp): 12817
  Total vector size (bp): 13679
  Modifications to backbone: This vector was modified from Addgene 98291. The hygromycin resistance gene was excised by digestion with PshAI and MluI and replaced with PCR-amplified mcherry. lentiCRISPRv2-mcherry was then digested with KpnI and NheI and PCR fragments containing two sgRNAs, each with their own U6 promoter were assembled with NEBuilder HiFi DNA Assembly(NEB).
  Vector type: Mammalian Expression, Lentiviral
Growth in bacteria
  Bacterial resistance: Ampicillin, 100 μg/mL
  Growth temperature: 37°C
  Growth strain: NEB Stable
  Copy number: Unknown
Gene/Insert
  Gene/Insert name: two sgRNAs that delete exon 1 within the ZNF91 gene
  Species: H. sapiens (human)
  Promoter: U6 - two
  Cloning method: Restriction Enzyme; 5′ cloning site KpnI (not destroyed); 3′ cloning site NheI (not destroyed)
  Sequencing primers: 5′ whole plasmid sequencing; 3′ whole plasmid sequencing
Terms and licenses: Academic/Nonprofit Terms; Industry Terms: Not Available to Industry
Depositor comments: The sgRNAs to delete exon 1 within ZNF91 were published in: https://pubmed.ncbi.nlm.nih.gov/33722937/
How to cite: lentiCRISPRv2-sgRNAs-del-ZNF91-mcherry was a gift from Matthew Anderson (Addgene plasmid # 202822 ; http://n2t.net/addgene:202822 ; RRID:Addgene_202822)
