[The description below was written by a language model from this plasmid's Addgene catalogue record and pLannotate feature annotations shown in this document.]
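Description:
lentiCRISPRv2-sgRNAs-del-ZNF91-mcherry is a 13.7 kb all-in-one lentiviral CRISPR/Cas9 vector for mammalian cells, built from a hygromycin-resistance version of lentiCRISPRv2. It is propagated in E. coli through a high-copy ColE1/pUC-type origin with ampicillin selection. The plasmid backbone also carries an f1 origin and an SV40/EM7-driven bleomycin/Zeocin resistance cassette lying outside the viral genome. The transfer region has a third-generation layout: a CMV enhancer/promoter fused to a truncated HIV-1 5' LTR drives genomic RNA production in packaging cells. This is followed by the Ψ packaging signal, a partial gag sequence, the RRE for Rev-dependent export, cPPT/CTS, WPRE, and a self-inactivating ΔU3 3' LTR with a downstream bGH polyadenylation signal.

The payload consists of two tandem cassettes, each with a human U6 promoter and an S. pyogenes gRNA scaffold, assembled between the KpnI and NheI sites. They express a pair of guides intended to cut on either side of exon 1 of human ZNF91 and so delete it. Downstream, an EF-1α core promoter drives S. pyogenes Cas9, followed by mCherry, which replaced the original hygromycin resistance gene; a short HygR remnant is still annotated just before the mCherry coding sequence. The element linking Cas9 to mCherry is not annotated in the feature table. Because the drug marker was removed, transduced cells are identified or sorted by red fluorescence. According to the record, the guide sequences come from earlier published work. The construct is used to generate ZNF91 exon 1 deletions in human cells by lentiviral delivery.
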