Features (pLannotate 1.2.2; 38 found; start..end, strand, type, name):
    154..175     +  promoter       SV40 promoter (fragment): SV40 enhancer and early promoter
    196..624     +  rep_origin     f1 ori (sequence partly withheld): f1 bacteriophage origin of replication; arrow indicates direction of (+) strand synthesis
    638..967     +  promoter       SV40 promoter: SV40 enhancer and early promoter
   1015..1062    +  promoter       EM7 promoter: synthetic bacterial promoter&nbsp
   1081..1455    +  CDS            BleoR: antibiotic-binding protein; Sh ble from Streptoalloteichus hindustanus; confers resistance to bleomycin, phleomycin, and Zeocin™
   1465..1590    +  CDS            ble (fragment): BLE_KLEPN - Experimental evidence at protein level: Swiss-Prot protein existence level 1. Binding protein with a strong affinity to the bleomycin family of antibiotics. Binds to CL990; an antimitotic-antibiotic compound. From Klebsiella pneumoniae.
   1585..1706    +  polyA_signal   SV40 poly(A) signal: SV40 polyadenylation signal
   1777..1799    -  protein_bind   lac operator (fragment): The lac repressor binds to the lac operator to inhibit transcription in E. coli. This inhibition can be relieved by adding lactose or isopropyl-β-D-thiogalactopyranoside (IPTG). lac repressor encoded by lacI
   1803..1833    -  promoter       lac promoter: promoter for the E. coli lac operon
   1848..1869    -  protein_bind   CAP binding site: CAP binding activates transcription in the presence of cAMP. E. coli catabolite activator protein
   1882..1974    -  CDS            lacI (fragment): lac repressor; lacI; The lac repressor binds to the lac operator to inhibit transcription in E. coli. This inhibition can be relieved by adding lactose or isopropyl-β-D-thiogalactopyranoside (IPTG).
   2157..2745    -  rep_origin     ori: high-copy-number ColE1/pMB1/pBR322/pUC origin of replication
   2916..3776    -  CDS            AmpR: β-lactamase; bla; confers resistance to ampicillin, carbenicillin, and related antibiotics
   3777..3881    -  promoter       AmpR promoter: bla
   3940..3992    -  misc_feature   bom (fragment): basis of mobility region from pBR322
   4151..4530    +  enhancer       CMV enhancer: human cytomegalovirus immediate early enhancer
   4531..4730    +  promoter       CMV promoter: human cytomegalovirus (CMV) immediate early promoter
   4748..4928    +  LTR            5' LTR (truncated): truncated 5' long terminal repeat (LTR) from HIV-1
   4975..5100    +  misc_feature   HIV-1 Ψ: packaging signal of human immunodeficiency virus type 1
   5084..5447    +  CDS            HIV-1 gag (fragment): gag protein from human immunodeficiency virus 1; gag
   5593..5826    +  misc_feature   RRE: The Rev response element (RRE) of HIV-1 allows for Rev-dependent mRNA export from the nucleus to the cytoplasm.
   6203..6303    +  CDS            Rev (fragment): human immunodeficiency virus 1 (HIV-1) Rev protein; rev; enhances nuclear export of unspliced and incompletely spliced viral mRNAs
   6353..6470    +  misc_feature   cPPT/CTS: central polypurine tract and central termination sequence of HIV-1
   6573..6813    +  promoter       U6 promoter: RNA polymerase III promoter for human U6 snRNA
   6843..6918    +  misc_RNA       gRNA scaffold: guide RNA scaffold for the Streptococcus pyogenes CRISPR/Cas9 system
   6936..6954    +  CDS            small t antigen (fragment): SV40 (simian virus 40) small t antigen
   6961..6995    +  promoter       EF-1α promoter (fragment): strong constitutive promoter for human elongation factor EF-1α
   7002..7242    +  promoter       U6 promoter: RNA polymerase III promoter for human U6 snRNA
   7272..7347    +  misc_RNA       gRNA scaffold: guide RNA scaffold for the Streptococcus pyogenes CRISPR/Cas9 system
   7386..7404    +  CDS            small t antigen (fragment): SV40 (simian virus 40) small t antigen
   7430..7641    +  promoter       EF-1α core promoter: core promoter for human elongation factor EF-1α
   7666..11769   +  CDS            Cas9: Cas9 (Csn1) endonuclease from the Streptococcus pyogenes Type II CRISPR/Cas system generates RNA-guided double strand breaks in DNA
  11907..11937   +  CDS            HygR (fragment): aminoglycoside phosphotransferase from E. coli; aph(4)-Ia; confers resistance to hygromycin
  11950..12657   +  CDS            mCherry: mCherry is a basic (constitutively fluorescent) red fluorescent protein published in 2004, derived from Discosoma sp.. It is reported to be a very rapidly-maturing monomer with low acid sensitivity.
  12680..13268   +  misc_feature   WPRE: woodchuck hepatitis virus posttranscriptional regulatory element
  13319..13338   +  misc_feature   cPPT/CTS (fragment): central polypurine tract and central termination sequence of HIV-1
  13340..13573   +  LTR            3' LTR (ΔU3): self-inactivating 3' long terminal repeat (LTR) from HIV-1
  13605..150     +  polyA_signal   bGH poly(A) signal (across the origin): bovine growth hormone polyadenylation signal
>Addgene plasmid #202822 | lentiCRISPRv2-sgRNAs-del-ZNF91-mcherry | addgene full sequence | sequence record 399648 | Addgene NGS Result
CCACTGTCCTTTCCTAATAAAATGAGGAAATTGCATCGCATTGTCTGAGTAGGTGTCATTCTATTCTGGG
GGGTGGGGTGGGGCAGGACAGCAAGGGGGAGGATTGGGAAGACAATAGCAGGCATGCTGGGGATGCGGTG
GGCTCTATGGCTTCTGAGGCGGAAAGAACCAGCTGGGGCTCTAGGGGGTATCCCC
[124 nt withheld, positions 196-319]
C
[91 nt withheld, positions 321-411]
A
[49 nt withheld, positions 413-461]
CCTTTGACGTTGGAGTCCACGTTCTTT
[37 nt withheld, positions 489-525]
ACCCTATCTCGGTCTATTCTTTTGATTTATAAGGGATTTTGCCGATTTCGGCCTATTGGTTAAAAAATGA
GCTGATTTAACAAAAATTTAACGCGAATTAATTCTGTGGAATGTGTGTCAGTTAGGGTGTGGAAAGTCCC
CAGGCTCCCCAGCAGGCAGAAGTATGCAAAGCATGCATCTCAATTAGTCAGCAACCAGGTGTGGAAAGTC
CCCAGGCTCCCCAGCAGGCAGAAGTATGCAAAGCATGCATCTCAATTAGTCAGCAACCATAGTCCCGCCC
CTAACTCCGCCCATCCCGCCCCTAACTCCGCCCAGTTCCGCCCATTCTCCGCCCCATGGCTGACTAATTT
TTTTTATTTATGCAGAGGCCGAGGCCGCCTCTGCCTCTGAGCTATTCCAGAAGTAGTGAGGAGGCTTTTT
TGGAGGCCTAGGCTTTTGCAAAAAGCTCCCGGGAGCTTGTATATCCATTTTCGGATCTGATCAGCACGTG
TTGACAATTAATCATCGGCATAGTATATCGGCATAGTATAATACGACAAGGTGAGGAACTAAACCATGGC
CAAGTTGACCAGTGCCGTTCCGGTGCTCACCGCGCGCGACGTCGCCGGAGCGGTCGAGTTCTGGACCGAC
CGGCTCGGGTTCTCCCGGGACTTCGTGGAGGACGACTTCGCCGGTGTGGTCCGGGACGACGTGACCCTGT
TCATCAGCGCGGTCCAGGACCAGGTGGTGCCGGACAACACCCTGGCCTGGGTGTGGGTGCGCGGCCTGGA
CGAGCTGTACGCCGAGTGGTCGGAGGTCGTGTCCACGAACTTCCGGGACGCCTCCGGGCCGGCCATGACC
GAGATCGGCGAGCAGCCGTGGGGGCGGGAGTTCGCCCTGCGCGACCCGGCCGGCAACTGCGTGCACTTCG
TGGCCGAGGAGCAGGACTGACACGTGCTACGAGATTTCGATTCCACCGCCGCCTTCTATGAAAGGTTGGG
CTTCGGAATCGTTTTCCGGGACGCCGGCTGGATGATCCTCCAGCGCGGGGATCTCATGCTGGAGTTCTTC
GCCCACCCCAACTTGTTTATTGCAGCTTATAATGGTTACAAATAAAGCAATAGCATCACAAATTTCACAA
ATAAAGCATTTTTTTCACTGCATTCTAGTTGTGGTTTGTCCAAACTCATCAATGTATCTTATCATGTCTG
TATACCGTCGACCTCTAGCTAGAGCTTGGCGTAATCATGGTCATAGCTGTTTCCTGTGTGAAATTGTTAT
CCGCTCACAATTCCACACAACATACGAGCCGGAAGCATAAAGTGTAAAGCCTGGGGTGCCTAATGAGTGA
GCTAACTCACATTAATTGCGTTGCGCTCACTGCCCGCTTTCCAGTCGGGAAACCTGTCGTGCCAGCTGCA
TTAATGAATCGGCCAACGCGCGGGGAGAGGCGGTTTGCGTATTGGGCGCTCTTCCGCTTCCTCGCTCACT
GACTCGCTGCGCTCGGTCGTTCGGCTGCGGCGAGCGGTATCAGCTCACTCAAAGGCGGTAATACGGTTAT
CCACAGAATCAGGGGATAACGCAGGAAAGAACATGTGAGCAAAAGGCCAGCAAAAGGCCAGGAACCGTAA
AAAGGCCGCGTTGCTGGCGTTTTTCCATAGGCTCCGCCCCCCTGACGAGCATCACAAAAATCGACGCTCA
AGTCAGAGGTGGCGAAACCCGACAGGACTATAAAGATACCAGGCGTTTCCCCCTGGAAGCTCCCTCGTGC
GCTCTCCTGTTCCGACCCTGCCGCTTACCGGATACCTGTCCGCCTTTCTCCCTTCGGGAAGCGTGGCGCT
TTCTCATAGCTCACGCTGTAGGTATCTCAGTTCGGTGTAGGTCGTTCGCTCCAAGCTGGGCTGTGTGCAC
GAACCCCCCGTTCAGCCCGACCGCTGCGCCTTATCCGGTAACTATCGTCTTGAGTCCAACCCGGTAAGAC
ACGACTTATCGCCACTGGCAGCAGCCACTGGTAACAGGATTAGCAGAGCGAGGTATGTAGGCGGTGCTAC
AGAGTTCTTGAAGTGGTGGCCTAACTACGGCTACACTAGAAGAACAGTATTTGGTATCTGCGCTCTGCTG
AAGCCAGTTACCTTCGGAAAAAGAGTTGGTAGCTCTTGATCCGGCAAACAAACCACCGCTGGTAGCGGTG
GTTTTTTTGTTTGCAAGCAGCAGATTACGCGCAGAAAAAAAGGATCTCAAGAAGATCCTTTGATCTTTTC
TACGGGGTCTGACGCTCAGTGGAACGAAAACTCACGTTAAGGGATTTTGGTCATGAGATTATCAAAAAGG
ATCTTCACCTAGATCCTTTTAAATTAAAAATGAAGTTTTAAATCAATCTAAAGTATATATGAGTAAACTT
GGTCTGACAGTTACCAATGCTTAATCAGTGAGGCACCTATCTCAGCGATCTGTCTATTTCGTTCATCCAT
AGTTGCCTGACTCCCCGTCGTGTAGATAACTACGATACGGGAGGGCTTACCATCTGGCCCCAGTGCTGCA
ATGATACCGCGAGACCCACGCTCACCGGCTCCAGATTTATCAGCAATAAACCAGCCAGCCGGAAGGGCCG
AGCGCAGAAGTGGTCCTGCAACTTTATCCGCCTCCATCCAGTCTATTAATTGTTGCCGGGAAGCTAGAGT
AAGTAGTTCGCCAGTTAATAGTTTGCGCAACGTTGTTGCCATTGCTACAGGCATCGTGGTGTCACGCTCG
TCGTTTGGTATGGCTTCATTCAGCTCCGGTTCCCAACGATCAAGGCGAGTTACATGATCCCCCATGTTGT
GCAAAAAAGCGGTTAGCTCCTTCGGTCCTCCGATCGTTGTCAGAAGTAAGTTGGCCGCAGTGTTATCACT
CATGGTTATGGCAGCACTGCATAATTCTCTTACTGTCATGCCATCCGTAAGATGCTTTTCTGTGACTGGT
GAGTACTCAACCAAGTCATTCTGAGAATAGTGTATGCGGCGACCGAGTTGCTCTTGCCCGGCGTCAATAC
GGGATAATACCGCGCCACATAGCAGAACTTTAAAAGTGCTCATCATTGGAAAACGTTCTTCGGGGCGAAA
ACTCTCAAGGATCTTACCGCTGTTGAGATCCAGTTCGATGTAACCCACTCGTGCACCCAACTGATCTTCA
GCATCTTTTACTTTCACCAGCGTTTCTGGGTGAGCAAAAACAGGAAGGCAAAATGCCGCAAAAAAGGGAA
TAAGGGCGACACGGAAATGTTGAATACTCATACTCTTCCTTTTTCAATATTATTGAAGCATTTATCAGGG
TTATTGTCTCATGAGCGGATACATATTTGAATGTATTTAGAAAAATAAACAAATAGGGGTTCCGCGCACA
TTTCCCCGAAAAGTGCCACCTGACGTCGACGGATCGGGAGATCTCCCGATCCCCTATGGTGCACTCTCAG
TACAATCTGCTCTGATGCCGCATAGTTAAGCCAGTATCTGCTCCCTGCTTGTGTGTTGGAGGTCGCTGAG
TAGTGCGCGAGCAAAATTTAAGCTACAACAAGGCAAGGCTTGACCGACAATTGCATGAAGAATCTGCTTA
GGGTTAGGCGTTTTGCGCTGCTTCGCGATGTACGGGCCAGATATACGCGCGCGTTGACATTGATTATTGA
CTAGTTATTAATAGTAATCAATTACGGGGTCATTAGTTCATAGCCCATATATGGAGTTCCGCGTTACATA
ACTTACGGTAAATGGCCCGCCTGGCTGACCGCCCAACGACCCCCGCCCATTGACGTCAATAATGACGTAT
GTTCCCATAGTAACGCCAATAGGGACTTTCCATTGACGTCAATGGGTGGAGTATTTACGGTAAACTGCCC
ACTTGGCAGTACATCAAGTGTATCATATGCCAAGTACGCCCCCTATTGACGTCAATGACGGTAAATGGCC
CGCCTGGCATTATGCCCAGTACATGACCTTATGGGACTTTCCTACTTGGCAGTACATCTACGTATTAGTC
ATCGCTATTACCATGGTGATGCGGTTTTGGCAGTACATCAATGGGCGTGGATAGCGGTTTGACTCACGGG
GATTTCCAAGTCTCCACCCCATTGACGTCAATGGGAGTTTGTTTTGGCACCAAAATCAACGGGACTTTCC
AAAATGTCGTAACAACTCCGCCCCATTGACGCAAATGGGCGGTAGGCGTGTACGGTGGGAGGTCTATATA
AGCAGCGCGTTTTGCCTGTACTGGGTCTCTCTGGTTAGACCAGATCTGAGCCTGGGAGCTCTCTGGCTAA
CTAGGGAACCCACTGCTTAAGCCTCAATAAAGCTTGCCTTGAGTGCTTCAAGTAGTGTGTGCCCGTCTGT
TGTGTGACTCTGGTAACTAGAGATCCCTCAGACCCTTTTAGTCAGTGTGGAAAATCTCTAGCAGTGGCGC
CCGAACAGGGACTTGAAAGCGAAAGGGAAACCAGAGGAGCTCTCTCGACGCAGGACTCGGCTTGCTGAAG
CGCGCACGGCAAGAGGCGAGGGGCGGCGACTGGTGAGTACGCCAAAAATTTTGACTAGCGGAGGCTAGAA
GGAGAGAGATGGGTGCGAGAGCGTCAGTATTAAGCGGGGGAGAATTAGATCGCGATGGGAAAAAATTCGG
TTAAGGCCAGGGGGAAAGAAAAAATATAAATTAAAACATATAGTATGGGCAAGCAGGGAGCTAGAACGAT
TCGCAGTTAATCCTGGCCTGTTAGAAACATCAGAAGGCTGTAGACAAATACTGGGACAGCTACAACCATC
CCTTCAGACAGGATCAGAAGAACTTAGATCATTATATAATACAGTAGCAACCCTCTATTGTGTGCATCAA
AGGATAGAGATAAAAGACACCAAGGAAGCTTTAGACAAGATAGAGGAAGAGCAAAACAAAAGTAAGACCA
CCGCACAGCAAGCGGCCGCTGATCTTCAGACCTGGAGGAGGAGATATGAGGGACAATTGGAGAAGTGAAT
TATATAAATATAAAGTAGTAAAAATTGAACCATTAGGAGTAGCACCCACCAAGGCAAAGAGAAGAGTGGT
GCAGAGAGAAAAAAGAGCAGTGGGAATAGGAGCTTTGTTCCTTGGGTTCTTGGGAGCAGCAGGAAGCACT
ATGGGCGCAGCGTCAATGACGCTGACGGTACAGGCCAGACAATTATTGTCTGGTATAGTGCAGCAGCAGA
ACAATTTGCTGAGGGCTATTGAGGCGCAACAGCATCTGTTGCAACTCACAGTCTGGGGCATCAAGCAGCT
CCAGGCAAGAATCCTGGCTGTGGAAAGATACCTAAAGGATCAACAGCTCCTGGGGATTTGGGGTTGCTCT
GGAAAACTCATTTGCACCACTGCTGTGCCTTGGAATGCTAGTTGGAGTAATAAATCTCTGGAACAGATTT
GGAATCACACGACCTGGATGGAGTGGGACAGAGAAATTAACAATTACACAAGCTTAATACACTCCTTAAT
TGAAGAATCGCAAAACCAGCAAGAAAAGAATGAACAAGAATTATTGGAATTAGATAAATGGGCAAGTTTG
TGGAATTGGTTTAACATAACAAATTGGCTGTGGTATATAAAATTATTCATAATGATAGTAGGAGGCTTGG
TAGGTTTAAGAATAGTTTTTGCTGTACTTTCTATAGTGAATAGAGTTAGGCAGGGATATTCACCATTATC
GTTTCAGACCCACCTCCCAACCCCGAGGGGACCCGACAGGCCCGAAGGAATAGAAGAAGAAGGTGGAGAG
AGAGACAGAGACAGATCCATTCGATTAGTGAACGGATCGGCACTGCGTGCGCCAATTCTGCAGACAAATG
GCAGTATTCATCCACAATTTTAAAAGAAAAGGGGGGATTGGGGGGTACAGTGCAGGGGAAAGAATAGTAG
ACATAATAGCAACAGACATACAAACTAAAGAATTACAAAAACAAATTACAAAAATTCAAAATTTTCGGGT
TTATTACAGGGACAGCAGAGATCCAGTTTGGTTAATTAAGGTACCTTCGGGTTTATTACAGGGACAGCAG
AGATCCAGTTTGGTTAATTAAGGTACCGAGGGCCTATTTCCCATGATTCCTTCATATTTGCATATACGAT
ACAAGGCTGTTAGAGAGATAATTAGAATTAATTTGACTGTAAACACAAAGATATTAGTACAAAATACGTG
ACGTAGAAAGTAATAATTTCTTGGGTAGTTTGCAGTTTTAAAATTATGTTTTAAAATGGACTATCATATG
CTTACCGTAACTTGAAAGTATTTCGATTTCTTGGCTTTATATATCTTGTGGAAAGGACGAAACACCGACG
TCCCGAGAGAGGGAACGGTTTTAGAGCTAGAAATAGCAAGTTAAAATAAGGCTAGTCCGTTATCAACTTG
AAAAAGTGGCACCGAGTCGGTGCTTTTTTGAATTCGCTAGCTAGGTCTTGAAAGGAGTGGGAATTGGCTC
CGGTGCCCGTCAGTGGGCAGAGCGCACATCCTCGAGGAGGGCCTATTTCCCATGATTCCTTCATATTTGC
ATATACGATACAAGGCTGTTAGAGAGATAATTAGAATTAATTTGACTGTAAACACAAAGATATTAGTACA
AAATACGTGACGTAGAAAGTAATAATTTCTTGGGTAGTTTGCAGTTTTAAAATTATGTTTTAAAATGGAC
TATCATATGCTTACCGTAACTTGAAAGTATTTCGATTTCTTGGCTTTATATATCTTGTGGAAAGGACGAA
ACACCGTCGAGACCTGGAAACTCCGGGTTTTAGAGCTAGAAATAGCAAGTTAAAATAAGGCTAGTCCGTT
ATCAACTTGAAAAAGTGGCACCGAGTCGGTGCTTTTTTGAATTCGCTAGCTAGGTCTTGAAAGGAGCTAG
CTAGGTCTTGAAAGGAGTGGGAATTGGCTCCGGTGCCCGTCAGTGGGCAGAGCGCACATCGCCCACAGTC
CCCGAGAAGTTGGGGGGAGGGGTCGGCAATTGATCCGGTGCCTAGAGAAGGTGGCGCGGGGTAAACTGGG
AAAGTGATGTCGTGTACTGGCTCCGCCTTTTTCCCGAGGGTGGGGGAGAACCGTATATAAGTGCAGTAGT
CGCCGTGAACGTTCTTTTTCGCAACGGGTTTGCCGCCAGAACACAGGACCGGTTCTAGAGCGCTGCCACC
ATGGACAAGAAGTACAGCATCGGCCTGGACATCGGCACCAACTCTGTGGGCTGGGCCGTGATCACCGACG
AGTACAAGGTGCCCAGCAAGAAATTCAAGGTGCTGGGCAACACCGACCGGCACAGCATCAAGAAGAACCT
GATCGGAGCCCTGCTGTTCGACAGCGGCGAAACAGCCGAGGCCACCCGGCTGAAGAGAACCGCCAGAAGA
AGATACACCAGACGGAAGAACCGGATCTGCTATCTGCAAGAGATCTTCAGCAACGAGATGGCCAAGGTGG
ACGACAGCTTCTTCCACAGACTGGAAGAGTCCTTCCTGGTGGAAGAGGATAAGAAGCACGAGCGGCACCC
CATCTTCGGCAACATCGTGGACGAGGTGGCCTACCACGAGAAGTACCCCACCATCTACCACCTGAGAAAG
AAACTGGTGGACAGCACCGACAAGGCCGACCTGCGGCTGATCTATCTGGCCCTGGCCCACATGATCAAGT
TCCGGGGCCACTTCCTGATCGAGGGCGACCTGAACCCCGACAACAGCGACGTGGACAAGCTGTTCATCCA
GCTGGTGCAGACCTACAACCAGCTGTTCGAGGAAAACCCCATCAACGCCAGCGGCGTGGACGCCAAGGCC
ATCCTGTCTGCCAGACTGAGCAAGAGCAGACGGCTGGAAAATCTGATCGCCCAGCTGCCCGGCGAGAAGA
AGAATGGCCTGTTCGGAAACCTGATTGCCCTGAGCCTGGGCCTGACCCCCAACTTCAAGAGCAACTTCGA
CCTGGCCGAGGATGCCAAACTGCAGCTGAGCAAGGACACCTACGACGACGACCTGGACAACCTGCTGGCC
CAGATCGGCGACCAGTACGCCGACCTGTTTCTGGCCGCCAAGAACCTGTCCGACGCCATCCTGCTGAGCG
ACATCCTGAGAGTGAACACCGAGATCACCAAGGCCCCCCTGAGCGCCTCTATGATCAAGAGATACGACGA
GCACCACCAGGACCTGACCCTGCTGAAAGCTCTCGTGCGGCAGCAGCTGCCTGAGAAGTACAAAGAGATT
TTCTTCGACCAGAGCAAGAACGGCTACGCCGGCTACATTGACGGCGGAGCCAGCCAGGAAGAGTTCTACA
AGTTCATCAAGCCCATCCTGGAAAAGATGGACGGCACCGAGGAACTGCTCGTGAAGCTGAACAGAGAGGA
CCTGCTGCGGAAGCAGCGGACCTTCGACAACGGCAGCATCCCCCACCAGATCCACCTGGGAGAGCTGCAC
GCCATTCTGCGGCGGCAGGAAGATTTTTACCCATTCCTGAAGGACAACCGGGAAAAGATCGAGAAGATCC
TGACCTTCCGCATCCCCTACTACGTGGGCCCTCTGGCCAGGGGAAACAGCAGATTCGCCTGGATGACCAG
AAAGAGCGAGGAAACCATCACCCCCTGGAACTTCGAGGAAGTGGTGGACAAGGGCGCTTCCGCCCAGAGC
TTCATCGAGCGGATGACCAACTTCGATAAGAACCTGCCCAACGAGAAGGTGCTGCCCAAGCACAGCCTGC
TGTACGAGTACTTCACCGTGTATAACGAGCTGACCAAAGTGAAATACGTGACCGAGGGAATGAGAAAGCC
CGCCTTCCTGAGCGGCGAGCAGAAAAAGGCCATCGTGGACCTGCTGTTCAAGACCAACCGGAAAGTGACC
GTGAAGCAGCTGAAAGAGGACTACTTCAAGAAAATCGAGTGCTTCGACTCCGTGGAAATCTCCGGCGTGG
AAGATCGGTTCAACGCCTCCCTGGGCACATACCACGATCTGCTGAAAATTATCAAGGACAAGGACTTCCT
GGACAATGAGGAAAACGAGGACATTCTGGAAGATATCGTGCTGACCCTGACACTGTTTGAGGACAGAGAG
ATGATCGAGGAACGGCTGAAAACCTATGCCCACCTGTTCGACGACAAAGTGATGAAGCAGCTGAAGCGGC
GGAGATACACCGGCTGGGGCAGGCTGAGCCGGAAGCTGATCAACGGCATCCGGGACAAGCAGTCCGGCAA
GACAATCCTGGATTTCCTGAAGTCCGACGGCTTCGCCAACAGAAACTTCATGCAGCTGATCCACGACGAC
AGCCTGACCTTTAAAGAGGACATCCAGAAAGCCCAGGTGTCCGGCCAGGGCGATAGCCTGCACGAGCACA
TTGCCAATCTGGCCGGCAGCCCCGCCATTAAGAAGGGCATCCTGCAGACAGTGAAGGTGGTGGACGAGCT
CGTGAAAGTGATGGGCCGGCACAAGCCCGAGAACATCGTGATCGAAATGGCCAGAGAGAACCAGACCACC
CAGAAGGGACAGAAGAACAGCCGCGAGAGAATGAAGCGGATCGAAGAGGGCATCAAAGAGCTGGGCAGCC
AGATCCTGAAAGAACACCCCGTGGAAAACACCCAGCTGCAGAACGAGAAGCTGTACCTGTACTACCTGCA
GAATGGGCGGGATATGTACGTGGACCAGGAACTGGACATCAACCGGCTGTCCGACTACGATGTGGACCAT
ATCGTGCCTCAGAGCTTTCTGAAGGACGACTCCATCGACAACAAGGTGCTGACCAGAAGCGACAAGAACC
GGGGCAAGAGCGACAACGTGCCCTCCGAAGAGGTCGTGAAGAAGATGAAGAACTACTGGCGGCAGCTGCT
GAACGCCAAGCTGATTACCCAGAGAAAGTTCGACAATCTGACCAAGGCCGAGAGAGGCGGCCTGAGCGAA
CTGGATAAGGCCGGCTTCATCAAGAGACAGCTGGTGGAAACCCGGCAGATCACAAAGCACGTGGCACAGA
TCCTGGACTCCCGGATGAACACTAAGTACGACGAGAATGACAAGCTGATCCGGGAAGTGAAAGTGATCAC
CCTGAAGTCCAAGCTGGTGTCCGATTTCCGGAAGGATTTCCAGTTTTACAAAGTGCGCGAGATCAACAAC
TACCACCACGCCCACGACGCCTACCTGAACGCCGTCGTGGGAACCGCCCTGATCAAAAAGTACCCTAAGC
TGGAAAGCGAGTTCGTGTACGGCGACTACAAGGTGTACGACGTGCGGAAGATGATCGCCAAGAGCGAGCA
GGAAATCGGCAAGGCTACCGCCAAGTACTTCTTCTACAGCAACATCATGAACTTTTTCAAGACCGAGATT
ACCCTGGCCAACGGCGAGATCCGGAAGCGGCCTCTGATCGAGACAAACGGCGAAACCGGGGAGATCGTGT
GGGATAAGGGCCGGGATTTTGCCACCGTGCGGAAAGTGCTGAGCATGCCCCAAGTGAATATCGTGAAAAA
GACCGAGGTGCAGACAGGCGGCTTCAGCAAAGAGTCTATCCTGCCCAAGAGGAACAGCGATAAGCTGATC
GCCAGAAAGAAGGACTGGGACCCTAAGAAGTACGGCGGCTTCGACAGCCCCACCGTGGCCTATTCTGTGC
TGGTGGTGGCCAAAGTGGAAAAGGGCAAGTCCAAGAAACTGAAGAGTGTGAAAGAGCTGCTGGGGATCAC
CATCATGGAAAGAAGCAGCTTCGAGAAGAATCCCATCGACTTTCTGGAAGCCAAGGGCTACAAAGAAGTG
AAAAAGGACCTGATCATCAAGCTGCCTAAGTACTCCCTGTTCGAGCTGGAAAACGGCCGGAAGAGAATGC
TGGCCTCTGCCGGCGAACTGCAGAAGGGAAACGAACTGGCCCTGCCCTCCAAATATGTGAACTTCCTGTA
CCTGGCCAGCCACTATGAGAAGCTGAAGGGCTCCCCCGAGGATAATGAGCAGAAACAGCTGTTTGTGGAA
CAGCACAAGCACTACCTGGACGAGATCATCGAGCAGATCAGCGAGTTCTCCAAGAGAGTGATCCTGGCCG
ACGCTAATCTGGACAAAGTGCTGTCCGCCTACAACAAGCACCGGGATAAGCCCATCAGAGAGCAGGCCGA
GAATATCATCCACCTGTTTACCCTGACCAATCTGGGAGCCCCTGCCGCCTTCAAGTACTTTGACACCACC
ATCGACCGGAAGAGGTACACCAGCACCAAAGAGGTGCTGGACGCCACCCTGATCCACCAGAGCATCACCG
GCCTGTACGAGACACGGATCGACCTGTCTCAGCTGGGAGGCGACAAGCGACCTGCCGCCACAAAGAAGGC
TGGACAGGCTAAGAAGAAGAAAGATTACAAAGACGATGACGATAAGGGATCCGGCGCAACAAACTTCTCT
CTGCTGAAACAAGCCGGAGATGTCGAAGAGAATCCTGGACCGAAAAAGCCTGAACTCACCGCGACGTCTG
TCCCGGTCGCCACCATGGTGAGCAAGGGCGAGGAGGATAACATGGCCATCATCAAGGAGTTCATGCGCTT
CAAGGTGCACATGGAGGGCTCCGTGAACGGCCACGAGTTCGAGATCGAGGGCGAGGGCGAGGGCCGCCCC
TACGAGGGCACCCAGACCGCCAAGCTGAAGGTGACCAAGGGTGGCCCCCTGCCCTTCGCCTGGGACATCC
TGTCCCCTCAGTTCATGTACGGCTCCAAGGCCTACGTGAAGCACCCCGCCGACATCCCCGACTACTTGAA
GCTGTCCTTCCCCGAGGGCTTCAAGTGGGAGCGCGTGATGAACTTCGAGGACGGCGGCGTGGTGACCGTG
ACCCAGGACTCCTCCCTGCAGGACGGCGAGTTCATCTACAAGGTGAAGCTGCGCGGCACCAACTTCCCCT
CCGACGGCCCCGTAATGCAGAAGAAGACCATGGGCTGGGAGGCCTCCTCCGAGCGGATGTACCCCGAGGA
CGGCGCCCTGAAGGGCGAGATCAAGCAGAGGCTGAAGCTGAAGGACGGCGGCCACTACGACGCTGAGGTC
AAGACCACCTACAAGGCCAAGAAGCCCGTGCAGCTGCCCGGCGCCTACAACGTCAACATCAAGTTGGACA
TCACCTCCCACAACGAGGACTACACCATCGTGGAACAGTACGAACGCGCCGAGGGCCGCCACTCCACCGG
CGGCATGGACGAGCTGTACAAGTAACTAGACGCGTTAAGTCGACAATCAACCTCTGGATTACAAAATTTG
TGAAAGATTGACTGGTATTCTTAACTATGTTGCTCCTTTTACGCTATGTGGATACGCTGCTTTAATGCCT
TTGTATCATGCTATTGCTTCCCGTATGGCTTTCATTTTCTCCTCCTTGTATAAATCCTGGTTGCTGTCTC
TTTATGAGGAGTTGTGGCCCGTTGTCAGGCAACGTGGCGTGGTGTGCACTGTGTTTGCTGACGCAACCCC
CACTGGTTGGGGCATTGCCACCACCTGTCAGCTCCTTTCCGGGACTTTCGCTTTCCCCCTCCCTATTGCC
ACGGCGGAACTCATCGCCGCCTGCCTTGCCCGCTGCTGGACAGGGGCTCGGCTGTTGGGCACTGACAATT
CCGTGGTGTTGTCGGGGAAATCATCGTCCTTTCCTTGGCTGCTCGCCTGTGTTGCCACCTGGATTCTGCG
CGGGACGTCCTTCTGCTACGTCCCTTCGGCCCTCAATCCAGCGGACCTTCCTTCCCGCGGCCTGCTGCCG
GCTCTGCGGCCTCTTCCGCGTCTTCGCCTTCGCCCTCAGACGAGTCGGATCTCCCTTTGGGCCGCCTCCC
CGCGTCGACTTTAAGACCAATGACTTACAAGGCAGCTGTAGATCTTAGCCACTTTTTAAAAGAAAAGGGG
GGACTGGAAGGGCTAATTCACTCCCAACGAAGACAAGATCTGCTTTTTGCTTGTACTGGGTCTCTCTGGT
TAGACCAGATCTGAGCCTGGGAGCTCTCTGGCTAACTAGGGAACCCACTGCTTAAGCCTCAATAAAGCTT
GCCTTGAGTGCTTCAAGTAGTGTGTGCCCGTCTGTTGTGTGACTCTGGTAACTAGAGATCCCTCAGACCC
TTTTAGTCAGTGTGGAAAATCTCTAGCAGGGCCCGTTTAAACCCGCTGATCAGCCTCGACTGTGCCTTCT
AGTTGCCAGCCATCTGTTGTTTGCCCCTCCCCCGTGCCTTCCTTGACCCTGGAAGGTGCCACTC
